Addgene plasmid #216185: pHAGE2-TetO-SOX17E57L
Purpose: Generate lentiviruses encoding for human SOX17E57L (HMG box numbering); for use in pluripotency reprogramming
Depositing lab: Ralf Jauch. Depositing organization: University of Hong Kong. Publication: An acidic residue within the OCT4 dimerization interface of SOX17 is necessary and sufficient to overcome its pluripotency-inducing activity. Ho SY, Hu H, Ho DHH, Renom APS, Yeung SW, Boerner F, Weng M, Hutchins AP, Jauch R. Stem Cell Reports. 2025 Mar 11;20(3):102398. doi: 10.1016/j.stemcr.2025.102398. Epub 2025 Feb 6. PubMed 39919754.
Backbone
  Vector backbone: pHAGE2-TetO
  Vector type: Lentiviral
Growth in bacteria
  Bacterial resistance: Ampicillin, 100 μg/mL
  Growth temperature: 37°C
  Growth strain: NEB Stable
  Copy number: High Copy
Gene/Insert
  Gene/Insert name: SOX17
  Species: H. sapiens (human)
  Mutation: Glu113Glu (silent mutation); Glu120Glu (silent mutation); Glu122Leu
  Entrez Gene: SOX17 (a.k.a. VUR3)
  Cloning method: Restriction Enzyme; 5′ cloning site Unknown (unknown if destroyed)
Terms and licenses: Academic/Nonprofit Terms; Industry Terms: Not Available to Industry
How to cite: pHAGE2-TetO-SOX17E57L was a gift from Ralf Jauch (Addgene plasmid # 216185 ; http://n2t.net/addgene:216185 ; RRID:Addgene_216185)
