[The description below was written by a language model from this plasmid's Addgene catalogue record and pLannotate feature annotations shown in this document.]
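Description:
pHAGE2-TetO-SOX17E57L is an HIV-1-derived lentiviral transfer plasmid built on the pHAGE2-TetO backbone for producing virus that delivers a doxycycline-regulated human SOX17 point mutant. In bacteria it is maintained through a high-copy ColE1/pUC-type origin and selected with ampicillin via the β-lactamase gene. The annotated viral portion runs from a truncated 5' LTR through the Ψ packaging signal, a gag fragment, the Rev response element and the cPPT/CTS. These respectively support genome packaging, Rev-dependent nuclear export of the unspliced viral RNA, and efficient nuclear import in target cells. The downstream end is a self-inactivating ΔU3 3' LTR that carries a loxP site. Because the 3' LTR U3 region is copied to both ends during reverse transcription, such a site would in principle permit Cre-mediated excision of the integrated provirus, although the record does not state that this is an intended use.

The payload is a tetracycline response element with seven tetO repeats joined to a minimal CMV promoter, driving the full SOX17 coding sequence, followed by a WPRE to boost transcript stability and expression. Expression therefore depends on a Tet transactivator supplied separately, since none is encoded here. No tag, reporter or mammalian selection marker is annotated. The insert carries Glu122Leu, which corresponds to E57L in HMG-box numbering, along with two silent changes at Glu113 and Glu120. According to the record, the construct is used in pluripotency reprogramming experiments, and the associated study examines an acidic residue in the OCT4 dimerization interface of SOX17 that governs its pluripotency-inducing activity.
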