Features (pLannotate 1.2.2; 27 found; start..end, strand, type, name):
    377..634     +  LTR            5' LTR (truncated): truncated 5' long terminal repeat (LTR) from HIV-1
    681..806     +  misc_feature   HIV-1 Ψ: packaging signal of human immunodeficiency virus type 1
    790..1128    +  CDS            HIV-1 gag (fragment): gag protein from human immunodeficiency virus 1; gag
   1303..1536    +  misc_feature   RRE: The Rev response element (RRE) of HIV-1 allows for Rev-dependent mRNA export from the nucleus to the cytoplasm.
   1913..2013    +  CDS            Rev (fragment): human immunodeficiency virus 1 (HIV-1) Rev protein; rev; enhances nuclear export of unspliced and incompletely spliced viral mRNAs
   2058..2175    +  misc_feature   cPPT/CTS: central polypurine tract and central termination sequence of HIV-1
   2217..2237    -  promoter       SV40 promoter (fragment): SV40 enhancer and early promoter
   2251..2521    +  protein_bind   tetracycline response element: contains seven copies of the tetracycline operator tetO tetracycline repressor TetR
   2532..2549    +  misc_feature   MCS (fragment): pUC18/19 multiple cloning site
   2549..2616    +  promoter       tight TRE promoter (fragment): Tet-responsive promoter PTight, consisting of seven tet operator sequences followed by the minimal CMV promoter
   2691..3932    +  CDS            SOX17: SOX17_HUMAN - Experimental evidence at protein level: Swiss-Prot protein existence level 1. Acts as transcription regulator that binds target promoter DNA and bends the DNA. Binds to the sequences 5'-AACAAT-'3 or 5'- AACAAAG-3'. Modulates transcriptional regulation via WNT3A. Inhibits Wnt signaling. Promotes degradation of activated CTNNB1. Plays a key role in the regulation of embryonic development. Required for normal development of the definitive gut endoderm. Required for normal looping of the embryonic heart tube. Plays an important role in embryonic and postnatal vascular development, in
   3955..4543    +  misc_feature   WPRE: woodchuck hepatitis virus posttranscriptional regulatory element
   4596..4615    +  misc_feature   cPPT/CTS (fragment): central polypurine tract and central termination sequence of HIV-1
   4617..4652    +  LTR            3' LTR (ΔU3) (fragment): self-inactivating 3' long terminal repeat (LTR) from HIV-1
   4673..4706    +  protein_bind   loxP: Cre-mediated recombination occurs in the 8-bp core sequence (GCATACAT). Cre recombinase
   4725..4905    +  LTR            5' LTR (truncated): truncated 5' long terminal repeat (LTR) from HIV-1
   5038..5142    +  promoter       AmpR promoter: bla
   5143..6003    +  CDS            AmpR: β-lactamase; bla; confers resistance to ampicillin, carbenicillin, and related antibiotics
   6174..6762    +  rep_origin     ori: high-copy-number ColE1/pMB1/pBR322/pUC origin of replication
   6945..6999    +  CDS            lacI (fragment): lac repressor; lacI; The lac repressor binds to the lac operator to inhibit transcription in E. coli. This inhibition can be relieved by adding lactose or isopropyl-β-D-thiogalactopyranoside (IPTG).
   7005..7098    +  rep_origin     SV40 ori (fragment): SV40 origin of replication
   7123..7160    +  CDS            lacI (fragment): lac repressor; lacI; The lac repressor binds to the lac operator to inhibit transcription in E. coli. This inhibition can be relieved by adding lactose or isopropyl-β-D-thiogalactopyranoside (IPTG).
   7173..7194    +  protein_bind   CAP binding site: CAP binding activates transcription in the presence of cAMP. E. coli catabolite activator protein
   7209..7239    +  promoter       lac promoter: promoter for the E. coli lac operon
   7247..7263    +  protein_bind   lac operator: The lac repressor binds to the lac operator to inhibit transcription in E. coli. This inhibition can be relieved by adding lactose or isopropyl-β-D-thiogalactopyranoside (IPTG). lac repressor encoded by lacI
   7297..7380    +  polyA_signal   SV40 poly(A) signal (fragment): SV40 polyadenylation signal
   7547..329     +  CDS            nef (fragment) (across the origin): NEF_HV1BR - Experimental evidence at protein level: Swiss-Prot protein existence level 1. Extracellular Nef protein targets CD4(+) T-lymphocytes for apoptosis by interacting with CXCR4 surface receptors (PubMed:14990729). From Human immunodeficiency virus type 1 group M subtype B (isolate BRU/LAI) (HIV-1).
>Addgene plasmid #216185 | pHAGE2-TetO-SOX17E57L | addgene full sequence | sequence record 431916 | Addgene NGS Result
TGGAAGGGCTAATTCACTCCCAAAGAAGACAAGATATCCTTGATCTGTGGATCTACCACACACAAGGCTA
CTTCCCTGATTAGCAGAACTACACACCAGGGCCAGGGGTCAGATATCCACTGACCTTTGGATGGTGCTAC
AAGCTAGTACCAGTTGAGCCAGATAAGGTAGAAGAGGCCAATAAAGGAGAGAACACCAGCTTGTTACACC
CTGTGAGCCTGCATGGGATGGATGACCCGGAGAGAGAAGTGTTAGAGTGGAGGTTTGACAGCCGCCTAGC
ATTTCATCACGTGGCCCGAGAGCTGCATCCGGAGTACTTCAAGAACTGCTGATATCGAGCTTGCTACAAG
GGACTTTCCGCTGGGGACTTTCCAGGGAGGCGTGGCCTGGGCGGGACTGGGGAGTGGCGAGCCCTCAGAT
CCTGCATATAAGCAGCTGCTTTTTGCCTGTACTGGGTCTCTCTGGTTAGACCAGATCTGAGCCTGGGAGC
TCTCTGGCTAACTAGGGAACCCACTGCTTAAGCCTCAATAAAGCTTGCCTTGAGTGCTTCAAGTAGTGTG
TGCCCGTCTGTTGTGTGACTCTGGTAACTAGAGATCCCTCAGACCCTTTTAGTCAGTGTGGAAAATCTCT
AGCAGTGGCGCCCGAACAGGGACTTGAAAGCGAAAGGGAAACCAGAGGAGCTCTCTCGACGCAGGACTCG
GCTTGCTGAAGCGCGCACGGCAAGAGGCGAGGGGCGGCGACTGGTGAGTACGCCAAAAATTTTGACTAGC
GGAGGCTAGAAGGAGAGAGATGGGTGCGAGAGCGTCAGTATTAAGCGGGGGAGAATTAGATCGCGATGGG
AAAAAATTCGGTTAAGGCCAGGGGGAAAGAAAAAATATAAATTAAAACATATAGTATGGGCAAGCAGGGA
GCTAGAACGATTCGCAGTTAATCCTGGCCTGTTAGAAACATCAGAAGGCTGTAGACAAATACTGGGACAG
CTACAACCATCCCTTCAGACAGGATCAGAAGAACTTAGATCATTATATAATACAGTAGCAACCCTCTATT
GTGTGCATCAAAGGATAGAGATAAAAGACACCAAGGAAGCTTTAGACAAGATAGAGGAAGAGCAAAACAA
AAGTAAGACCACCGCACAGCAAGCGGCCGGCCGCTGATCTTCAGACCTGGAGGAGGAGATATGAGGGACA
ATTGGAGAAGTGAATTATATAAATATAAAGTAGTAAAAATTGAACCATTAGGAGTAGCACCCACCAAGGC
AAAGAGAAGAGTGGTGCAGAGAGAAAAAAGAGCAGTGGGAATAGGAGCTTTGTTCCTTGGGTTCTTGGGA
GCAGCAGGAAGCACTATGGGCGCAGCGTCAATGACGCTGACGGTACAGGCCAGACAATTATTGTCTGGTA
TAGTGCAGCAGCAGAACAATTTGCTGAGGGCTATTGAGGCGCAACAGCATCTGTTGCAACTCACAGTCTG
GGGCATCAAGCAGCTCCAGGCAAGAATCCTGGCTGTGGAAAGATACCTAAAGGATCAACAGCTCCTGGGG
ATTTGGGGTTGCTCTGGAAAACTCATTTGCACCACTGCTGTGCCTTGGAATGCTAGTTGGAGTAATAAAT
CTCTGGAACAGATTTGGAATCACACGACCTGGATGGAGTGGGACAGAGAAATTAACAATTACACAAGCTT
AATACACTCCTTAATTGAAGAATCGCAAAACCAGCAAGAAAAGAATGAACAAGAATTATTGGAATTAGAT
AAATGGGCAAGTTTGTGGAATTGGTTTAACATAACAAATTGGCTGTGGTATATAAAATTATTCATAATGA
TAGTAGGAGGCTTGGTAGGTTTAAGAATAGTTTTTGCTGTACTTTCTATAGTGAATAGAGTTAGGCAGGG
ATATTCACCATTATCGTTTCAGACCCACCTCCCAACCCCGAGGGGACCCGACAGGCCCGAAGGAATAGAA
GAAGAAGGTGGAGAGAGAGACAGAGACAGATCCATTCGATTAGTGAACGGATCTCGACGGTATCGCCGAA
TTCACAAATGGCAGTATTCATCCACAATTTTAAAAGAAAAGGGGGGATTGGGGGGTACAGTGCAGGGGAA
AGAATAGTAGACATAATAGCAACAGACATACAAACTAAAGAATTACAAAAACAAATTACAAAAATTCAAA
ATTTTCGGGTTTATTACAGGGACAGCAGAGATCCAGTTTGGACTAGTCCACACCCTAACTGACACACTCG
AGTTTACCACTCCCTATCAGTGATAGAGAAAAGTGAAAGTCGAGTTTACCACTCCCTATCAGTGATAGAG
AAAAGTGAAAGTCGAGTTTACCACTCCCTATCAGTGATAGAGAAAAGTGAAAGTCGAGTTTACCACTCCC
TATCAGTGATAGAGAAAAGTGAAAGTCGAGTTTACCACTCCCTATCAGTGATAGAGAAAAGTGAAAGTCG
AGTTTACCACTCCCTATCAGTGATAGAGAAAAGTGAAAGTCGAGTTTACCACTCCCTATCAGTGATAGAG
AAAAGTGAAAGTCGAGCTCGGTACCCGGGTCGAGGTAGGCATGTACGGTGGGAGGCCTATATAAGCAGAG
CTCGTTTAGTGAACCGTCAGATCGCCTGGAGACGCCATCCACGCTGTTTTGACCTCCATAGAAGACACCG
GGACCGATCCAGCCTGCGGCCACCACCGGTATGAGCAGCCCGGATGCGGGATACGCCAGTGACGACCAGA
GCCAGACCCAGAGCGCGCTGCCCGCGGTGATGGCCGGGCTGGGCCCCTGCCCCTGGGCCGAGTCGCTGAG
CCCCATCGGGGACATGAAGGTGAAGGGCGAGGCGCCGGCGAACAGCGGAGCACCGGCCGGGGCCGCGGGC
CGAGCCAAGGGCGAGTCCCGTATCCGGCGGCCGATGAACGCTTTCATGGTGTGGGCTAAGGACGAGCGCA
AGCGGCTGGCGCAGCAGAATCCAGACCTGCACAACGCCGAGTTGAGCAAGATGCTGGGCAAGTCGTGGAA
GGCGCTGACGCTGGCGGAAAAGCGGCCCTTCGTGGAGGAAGCACTACGGCTGCGCGTGCAGCACATGCAG
GACCACCCCAACTACAAGTACCGGCCGCGGCGGCGCAAGCAGGTGAAGCGGCTGAAGCGGGTGGAGGGCG
GCTTCCTGCACGGCCTGGCTGAGCCGCAGGCGGCCGCGCTGGGCCCCGAGGGCGGCCGCGTGGCCATGGA
CGGCCTGGGCCTCCAGTTCCCCGAGCAGGGCTTCCCCGCCGGCCCGCCGCTGCTGCCTCCGCACATGGGC
GGCCACTACCGCGACTGCCAGAGTCTGGGCGCGCCTCCGCTCGACGGCTACCCGTTGCCCACGCCCGACA
CGTCCCCGCTGGACGGCGTGGACCCCGACCCGGCTTTCTTCGCCGCCCCGATGCCCGGGGACTGCCCGGC
GGCCGGCACCTACAGCTACGCGCAGGTCTCGGACTACGCTGGCCCCCCGGAGCCTCCCGCCGGTCCCATG
CACCCCCGACTCGGCCCAGAGCCCGCGGGTCCCTCGATTCCGGGCCTCCTGGCGCCACCCAGCGCCCTTC
ACGTGTACTACGGCGCGATGGGCTCGCCCGGGGCGGGCGGCGGGCGCGGCTTCCAGATGCAGCCGCAACA
CCAGCACCAGCACCAGCACCAGCACCACCCCCCGGGCCCCGGACAGCCGTCGCCCCCTCCGGAGGCACTG
CCCTGCCGGGACGGCACGGACCCCAGTCAGCCCGCCGAGCTCCTCGGGGAGGTGGACCGCACGGAATTTG
AACAGTATCTGCACTTCGTGTGCAAGCCTGAGATGGGCCTCCCCTACCAGGGGCATGACTCCGGTGTGAA
TCTCCCCGACAGCCACGGGGCCATTTCCTCGGTGGTGTCCGACGCCAGCTCCGCGGTATATTACTGCAAC
TATCCTGACGTGTGAGTCGACATCGATAGATCCTAATCAACCTCTGGATTACAAAATTTGTGAAAGATTG
ACTGGTATTCTTAACTATGTTGCTCCTTTTACGCTATGTGGATACGCTGCTTTAATGCCTTTGTATCATG
CTATTGCTTCCCGTATGGCTTTCATTTTCTCCTCCTTGTATAAATCCTGGTTGCTGTCTCTTTATGAGGA
GTTGTGGCCCGTTGTCAGGCAACGTGGCGTGGTGTGCACTGTGTTTGCTGACGCAACCCCCACTGGTTGG
GGCATTGCCACCACCTGTCAGCTCCTTTCCGGGACTTTCGCTTTCCCCCTCCCTATTGCCACGGCGGAAC
TCATCGCCGCCTGCCTTGCCCGCTGCTGGACAGGGGCTCGGCTGTTGGGCACTGACAATTCCGTGGTGTT
GTCGGGGAAATCATCGTCCTTTCCTTGGCTGCTCGCCTGTGTTGCCACCTGGATTCTGCGCGGGACGTCC
TTCTGCTACGTCCCTTCGGCCCTCAATCCAGCGGACCTTCCTTCCCGCGGCCTGCTGCCGGCTCTGCGGC
CTCTTCCGCGTCTTCGCCTTCGCCCTCAGACGAGTCGGATCTCCCTTTGGGCCGCCTCCCCGCCTGGTAC
CTTTAAGACCAATGACTTACAAGGCAGCTGTAGATCTTAGCCACTTTTTAAAAGAAAAGGGGGGACTGGA
AGGGCTAATTCACTCCCAACGAAGACAAGATCACCTGCAGGACAGGCGCGCCATAACTTCGTATAGCATA
CATTATACGAAGTTATCTGCTTTTTGCTTGTACTGGGTCTCTCTGGTTAGACCAGATCTGAGCCTGGGAG
CTCTCTGGCTAACTAGGGAACCCACTGCTTAAGCCTCAATAAAGCTTGCCTTGAGTGCTTCAAGTAGTGT
GTGCCCGTCTGTTGTGTGACTCTGGTAACTAGAGATCCCTCAGACCCTTTTAGTCAGTGTGGAAAATCTC
TAGCACCCGGGCGATTAAGGAAAGGGCTAGATCATTCTTGAAGACGAAAGGGCCTCGTGATACGCCTATT
TTTATAGGTTAATGTCATGATAATAATGGTTTCTTAGACGTCAGGTGGCACTTTTCGGGGAAATGTGCGC
GGAACCCCTATTTGTTTATTTTTCTAAATACATTCAAATATGTATCCGCTCATGAGACAATAACCCTGAT
AAATGCTTCAATAATATTGAAAAAGGAAGAGTATGAGTATTCAACATTTCCGTGTCGCCCTTATTCCCTT
TTTTGCGGCATTTTGCCTTCCTGTTTTTGCTCACCCAGAAACGCTGGTGAAAGTAAAAGATGCTGAAGAT
CAGTTGGGTGCACGAGTGGGTTACATCGAACTGGATCTCAACAGCGGTAAGATCCTTGAGAGTTTTCGCC
CCGAAGAACGTTTTCCAATGATGAGCACTTTTAAAGTTCTGCTATGTGGCGCGGTATTATCCCGTGTTGA
CGCCGGGCAAGAGCAACTCGGTCGCCGCATACACTATTCTCAGAATGACTTGGTTGAGTACTCACCAGTC
ACAGAAAAGCATCTTACGGATGGCATGACAGTAAGAGAATTATGCAGTGCTGCCATAACCATGAGTGATA
ACACTGCGGCCAACTTACTTCTGACAACGATCGGAGGACCGAAGGAGCTAACCGCTTTTTTGCACAACAT
GGGGGATCATGTAACTCGCCTTGATCGTTGGGAACCGGAGCTGAATGAAGCCATACCAAACGACGAGCGT
GACACCACGATGCCTGTAGCAATGGCAACAACGTTGCGCAAACTATTAACTGGCGAACTACTTACTCTAG
CTTCCCGGCAACAATTAATAGACTGGATGGAGGCGGATAAAGTTGCAGGACCACTTCTGCGCTCGGCCCT
TCCGGCTGGCTGGTTTATTGCTGATAAATCTGGAGCCGGTGAGCGTGGGTCTCGCGGTATCATTGCAGCA
CTGGGGCCAGATGGTAAGCCCTCCCGTATCGTAGTTATCTACACGACGGGGAGTCAGGCAACTATGGATG
AACGAAATAGACAGATCGCTGAGATAGGTGCCTCACTGATTAAGCATTGGTAACTGTCAGACCAAGTTTA
CTCATATATACTTTAGATTGATTTAAAACTTCATTTTTAATTTAAAAGGATCTAGGTGAAGATCCTTTTT
GATAATCTCATGACCAAAATCCCTTAACGTGAGTTTTCGTTCCACTGAGCGTCAGACCCCGTAGAAAAGA
TCAAAGGATCTTCTTGAGATCCTTTTTTTCTGCGCGTAATCTGCTGCTTGCAAACAAAAAAACCACCGCT
ACCAGCGGTGGTTTGTTTGCCGGATCAAGAGCTACCAACTCTTTTTCCGAAGGTAACTGGCTTCAGCAGA
GCGCAGATACCAAATACTGTTCTTCTAGTGTAGCCGTAGTTAGGCCACCACTTCAAGAACTCTGTAGCAC
CGCCTACATACCTCGCTCTGCTAATCCTGTTACCAGTGGCTGCTGCCAGTGGCGATAAGTCGTGTCTTAC
CGGGTTGGACTCAAGACGATAGTTACCGGATAAGGCGCAGCGGTCGGGCTGAACGGGGGGTTCGTGCACA
CAGCCCAGCTTGGAGCGAACGACCTACACCGAACTGAGATACCTACAGCGTGAGCTATGAGAAAGCGCCA
CGCTTCCCGAAGGGAGAAAGGCGGACAGGTATCCGGTAAGCGGCAGGGTCGGAACAGGAGAGCGCACGAG
GGAGCTTCCAGGGGGAAACGCCTGGTATCTTTATAGTCCTGTCGGGTTTCGCCACCTCTGACTTGAGCGT
CGATTTTTGTGATGCTCGTCAGGGGGGCGGAGCCTATGGAAAAACGCCAGCAACGCGGCCTTTTTACGGT
TCCTGGCCTTTTGCTGGCCTTTTGCTCACATGTTCTTTCCTGCGTTATCCCCTGATTCTGTGGATAACCG
TATTACCGCCTTTGAGTGAGCTGATACCGCTCGCCGCAGCCGAACGACCGAGCGCAGCGAGTCAGTGAGC
GAGGAAGCGGAAGAGCGCCCAATACGCAAACCGCCTCTCCCCGCGCGTTGGCCGATTCATTAATGCAGCA
AGCTCATGGCTGACTAATTTTTTTTATTTATGCAGAGGCCGAGGCCGCCTCGGCCTCTGAGCTATTCCAG
AAGTAGTGAGGAGGCTTTTTTGGAGGCCTAGGCTTTTGCAAAAAGCTCCCCGTGGCACGACAGGTTTCCC
GACTGGAAAGCGGGCAGTGAGCGCAACGCAATTAATGTGAGTTAGCTCACTCATTAGGCACCCCAGGCTT
TACACTTTATGCTTCCGGCTCGTATGTTGTGTGGAATTGTGAGCGGATAACAATTTCACACAGGAAACAG
CTATGACATGATTACGAATTTCACAAATAAAGCATTTTTTTCACTGCATTCTAGTTGTGGTTTGTCCAAA
CTCATCAATGTATCTTATCATGTCTGGATCAACTGGATAACTCAAGCTAACCAAAATCATCCCAAACTTC
CCACCCCATACCCTATTACCACTGCCAATTACCTGTGGTTTCATTTACTCTAAACCTGTGATTCCTCTGA
ATTATTTTCATTTTAAAGAAATTGTATTTGTTAAATATGTACTACAAACTTAGTAGT
